Addgene plasmid #129732: pTW5126
Purpose: polyhistidine replacement of EatA passenger DUF corresponding to amino acids E541 -Q617 of the native EatA protein
Depositing lab: James Fleckenstein. Depositing organization: Washington University in Saint Louis. Publication: Enterotoxigenic Escherichia coli degrades the host MUC2 mucin barrier to facilitate critical pathogen-enterocyte interactions in human small intestine. Sheikh A, Wangdi T, Vickers TJ, Aaron B, Palmer M, Miller MJ, Kim S, Herring C, Simoes R, Crainic JA, Gildersleeve JC, van der Post S, Hansson GC, Fleckenstein JM. Infect Immun. 2021 Nov 22:IAI0057221. doi: 10.1128/IAI.00572-21. PubMed 34807735.
Backbone
  Vector backbone: pBAD/myc-HisB
  Backbone manufacturer: ThermoFisher Scientific
  Backbone size w/o insert (bp): 4047
  Total vector size (bp): 7943
  Modifications to backbone: none
  Vector type: Bacterial Expression
Growth in bacteria
  Bacterial resistance: Ampicillin, 100 μg/mL
  Growth temperature: 37°C
  Growth strain: DH5alpha
  Copy number: High Copy
Gene/Insert
  Gene/Insert name: eatA-DUF::His8
  Species: Escherichia coli, Enterotoxigenic
  Insert size (bp): 3897
  Mutation: replaces the domain of unknown function corresponding to amino acids E541 -Q617 of the native EatA protein with 8H followed by an in-frame XhoI induced scar of L549-E550 in the DUF deletion recombinant.
  GenBank ID: AY163491.2
  Promoter: araBAD
  Tag / fusion protein: 9His tag
  Cloning method: Restriction Enzyme; 5′ cloning site NcoI (not destroyed); 3′ cloning site HindIII (not destroyed)
  Sequencing primers: 5′ ATGTGCTTTGGCAGGTTAAT; 3′ none
Terms and licenses: Academic/Nonprofit Terms; Industry Terms: Not Available to Industry
Depositor comments: Plate note: Plasmid contains V673A and E1051G mutations in eatA-DUF. These mutations are not known to affect plasmid function.
How to cite: pTW5126 was a gift from James Fleckenstein (Addgene plasmid # 129732 ; http://n2t.net/addgene:129732 ; RRID:Addgene_129732)
