[The description below was written by a language model from this plasmid's Addgene catalogue record and pLannotate feature annotations shown in this document.]
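Description:
pTW5126 is a bacterial expression plasmid built on the commercial pBAD/myc-HisB backbone, carrying a modified version of the eatA gene from enterotoxigenic Escherichia coli. It is about 7.9 kb in total, with an insert of roughly 3.9 kb cloned between the NcoI and HindIII sites, both of which were retained. The plasmid replicates in E. coli from a ColE1/pMB1-type origin, is recorded as high copy, and is selected with ampicillin through the bla β-lactamase gene. The pBR322-derived bom region and a remnant of rop are also annotated.

Expression is driven by the araBAD promoter. The divergently transcribed araC regulator is present on the same plasmid, so transcription is induced by L-arabinose and otherwise held low. The rrnB T1 and T2 terminators lie downstream of the insert. EatA is an autotransporter serine protease associated with ETEC virulence. In this construct, the domain of unknown function within the passenger region (residues E541 to Q617 of the native protein) has been replaced by a run of eight histidines, followed by an in-frame Leu-Glu scar from an introduced XhoI site. The catalogue's tag field lists a 9His tag, which differs slightly from the eight histidines given in the mutation description. A short His-tag-like fragment annotated downstream of the eatA reading frame probably corresponds to the backbone's own 6xHis sequence, but the record does not say whether it is translated with the insert. The depositor notes two additional substitutions, V673A and E1051G, that are not known to affect function.

The design suggests use in producing a DUF-deleted EatA carrying an internal polyhistidine tract, for example to examine what this domain contributes to the protease. The associated study concerns ETEC degradation of the MUC2 mucin barrier.
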