Features (pLannotate 1.2.2; 12 found; start..end, strand, type, name):
      1..285     +  promoter       araBAD promoter: araBAD; promoter of the L-arabinose operon of E. coli; the araC regulatory gene is transcribed in the opposite direction (Guzman et al., 1995)
    319..4215    +  CDS            eatA: EATA_ECOH1 - Experimental evidence at protein level: Swiss-Prot protein existence level 1. Autotransporter serine protease probably involved in virulence. From Escherichia coli O78:H11 (strain H10407 / ETEC).
   4274..4291    +  CDS            capTEV™ (fragment): composite tag for in vivo biotinylation, TEV protease cleavage, and 6xHis tagging
   4398..4513    +  ncRNA          5S rRNA: Accession: RF00001 - 5S ribosomal RNA
   4517..4603    +  terminator     rrnB T1 terminator: Escherichia coli rrnB; transcription terminator T1 from the E. coli rrnB gene
   4695..4722    +  terminator     rrnB T2 terminator: transcription terminator T2 from the E. coli rrnB gene
   4741..4832    +  promoter       AmpR promoter: bla
   4833..5693    +  CDS            AmpR: β-lactamase; bla; confers resistance to ampicillin, carbenicillin, and related antibiotics
   5864..6452    +  rep_origin     ori: high-copy-number ColE1/pMB1/pBR322/pUC origin of replication
   6638..6778    -  misc_feature   bom: basis of mobility region from pBR322
   6880..6920    -  CDS            rop (fragment): Rop protein, which maintains plasmids at low copy number; rop
   7042..7920    -  CDS            araC: L-arabinose regulatory protein; araC
>Addgene plasmid #129732 | pTW5126 | addgene full sequence | sequence record 257612 | Addgene NGS Result
AAGAAACCAATTGTCCATATTGCATCAGACATTGCCGTCACTGCGTCTTTTACTGGCTCTTCTCGCTAAC
CAAACCGGTAACCCCGCTTATTAAAAGCATTCTGTAACAAAGCGGGACCAAAGCCATGACAAAAACGCGT
AACAAAAGTGTCTATAATCACGGCAGAAAAGTCCACATTGATTATTTGCACGGCGTCACACTTTGCTATG
CCATAGCATTTTTATCCATAAGATTAGCGGATCCTACCTGACGCTTTTTATCGCAACTCTCTACTGTTTC
TCCATACCCGTTTTTTGGGCTAACAGGAGGAATTAACCATGGATAAAGTGTTCTCTCTTAAGTATAGTTT
TTTAGCCAAAGGTTTTATTGCTGTTTCTGAACTTGCCCGTCGCGTTTCTGTTAAAGGGAAACTGAAGAGT
GCTTCATCAATAATTATTTCACCAATAACAATTGCTATTGTTTCTTATGCACCCCCATCTCTTGCTGCAA
CAGTTAATGCAGATATATCGTATCAAACATTTCGGGATTTTGCCGAAAATAAAGGAGCTTTTATAGTTGG
CGCATCAAATATAAATATCTACGATAAGAATGGAGTGTTAGTTGGAGTGCTTGATAAAGCTCCAATGCCT
GATTTTAGTAGCGCCACGATGAATACAGGGACATTACCACCAGGAGACCATACACTGTACTCACCTCAAT
ATGTTGTCACAGCAAAGCATGTTAATGGATCAGATATAATGAGTTTTGGACATATTCAAAATAATTATAC
TGTAGTAGGAGAGAACAACCATAATAGCCTTGATATTAAAATACGGCGTTTAAATAAGATTGTCACGGAG
GTCGCCCCTGCAGAAATCTCCAGTGTTGGAGCTGTAAATGGCGCTTATCAAGAAGGGGGGCGTTTTAAAG
CCTTTTATAGGCTTGGAGGTGGATTGCAATATATAAAGGATAAAAATGGGAATCTTACACCGGTATATAC
AAATGGTGGTTTCCTAACCGGAGGTACTATCAGTGCTTTAAGCTCATATAACAATGGCCAAATGATTACC
GCACCTACAGGCGATATATTTAATCCAGCTAATGGGCCTCTTGCAAACTATCTAAATAAAGGTGATAGTG
GCTCTCCTTTATTTGCGTATGACTCTCTGGACAAAAAATGGGTTTTAGTTGGCGTTCTGTCATCAGGAAG
CGAGCATGGTAATAACTGGGTTGTCACAACTCAAGATTTTCTTCATCAGCAACCAAAACATGATTTTGAT
AAAACAATATCATATGACTCTGAAAAGGGTAGCTTACAATGGAGATATAATAAAAATTCAGGAGTGGGAA
CATTAAGTCAAGAGAGCGTTGTGTGGGACATGCATGGAAAAAAAGGGGGAGATCTAAACGCAGGTAAAAA
TCTTCAATTTACAGGAAATAATGGAGAGATTATTTTACACGACTCTATAGATCAAGGGGCTGGCTATTTG
CAGTTTTTTGACAACTACACAGTTACATCCTTAACTGACCAAACATGGACCGGAGGTGGTATCATTACTG
AAAAAGGTGTAAATGTGCTTTGGCAGGTTAATGGTGTTAATGATGATAACTTACATAAAGTTGGTGAAGG
CACATTAACTGTTAATGGAAAAGGGGTTAATAATGGAGGACTGAAAGTCGGTGATGGAACCGTAATTCTG
AATCAACGCCCTGATGATAATGGACACAAGCAAGCCTTTAGCTCTATTAACATTTCCAGTGGTCGTGCAA
CAGTTATACTTTCAGATGCTAATCAAGTTAACCCAGATAAAATATCATGGGGATATAGAGGCGGTACTCT
TGATTTAAATGGAAATAATGTAAACTTTACTCGTCTTCAGGCTGCAGATTATGGTGCTATTGTTTCTAAC
AATAACAAAAACAAATCTGAATTAACACTTAAATTACAAACACTAAATCATCATCATCATCATCATCATC
ATCATCTCGAGCAACCTTATATGTTTCATGGACAACTTAATGGTTATATGGATGTAAATATACATCCACT
CTCTGGTAAGGATGTGCTGACTCTTGATGGTTCTGTTAATCTGCCCGAAGGGGTGATAACGAAAAAGTCA
GGTACTCTGATATTTCAAGGGCATCCGGTGATTCATGCTGGAATGACAACCTCAGCCGGCCAGAGTGATT
GGGAAAATCGTCAGTTTACAATGGATAAACTGAGGCTTGATGCAGCAACATTCCATCTCTCCAGAAATGC
TCATATGCAGGGAGATATTAGTGCTGCCAACGGAAGCACCGTCATTCTGGGAAGTTCTCGGGTCTTTACT
GACAAGAATGACGGAACCGGTAATGCGGCATCTTCTGTTGAAGGGAGTTCCATTGCAACAACAGCTGGTG
ACCAAAGTTATTACAGCGGTAATGTGCTGCTGGAAAACCATTCGTCTCTAGAGGTCAGGGAGAATTTTAC
TGGTGGTATTGAGGCTTATGACAGTTCTGTTAGTGTGACCTCTCAGAATGCTATTTTTGACCATGTTGGT
AGCTTTGTTAACAGTAGTCTGCTTCTCGAAAAAGGAGCAAAACTGACAGCACAGAGTGGTATTTTCACAA
ATAATACTATGAAAATAAAAGAAAACGCCTCCCTGACTCTGACAGGGATACCTTCTGTAGGAAAGCCAGG
GTATTATTCACCTGTGACCTCGACTACTGAAGGAATTCATCTCGGTGAGCGAGCCAGCCTTTCAGTGAAA
AATATGGGCTATCTGAGTTCAAATATTACAGCAGAGAACTCTGCAGCAATTATTAATCTGGGAGACAGTA
ATGCAACTATCGGGAAGACGGACTCTCCATTATTCAGTACCTTAATGAGGGGATATAATGCTGTTTTGCA
GGGCAATATTATGGGGCCCCAGAGCTCAGTGAATATGAACAATGCTCTGTGGCACTCTGATAGAAATTCG
GAACTCAAAGAGCTGAAAGCCAACGACTCCCAAATAGAGTTGGGTGTAAGAGGGCATTTTGCAAAACTGC
GGGTAAAAGAGCTTATTGCGTCTAACTCAGTGTTTCTTGTACATGCAAACAATAGCCAGGCTGACCAGTT
GAACGTTACCGACAAACTGCAGGGCAGCAACAATACTATTCTTGTTGACTTTTTTAACAAAGCAGCCAAT
GGTACAAATGTGACGTTAATTACTGCACCAAAAGGCAGTGATGAAAATACATTCAAAGCCGGAACCCAGC
AGATTGGATTCAGTAATATCACGCCAGAAATCAGGACAGAAAATACGGATACAGCCACACAGTGGGTGCT
GACTGGATATCAGTCTGTCGCTGATGCCAGAGCCTCGAAAATCGCAACGGACTTTATGGATTCAGGTTAT
AAATCTTTCCTGACGGAAGTCAATAATCTGAACAAACGTATGGGAGATTTACGGGATAGTCAGGGAGATG
CTGGAGGGTGGGCGCGTATCATGAATGGTACCGGTTCAGGTGGGAGTGGTTACAGAGATAACTATACCCA
CGTTCAGATTGGTGCAGACAGAAAGCATGAGCTGAACGGTATAGATTTATTCACCGGTGCATTACTGACT
TATACAGACAACAATGCTAGCAGCCAGGCTTTCAGCGGTAAAACAAAATCGCTAGGGGGAGGGGTGTATG
CATCAGGTCTCTTTGAGTCTGGAGCTTATTTTGACCTGATTGGTAAATATCTCCATCATGATAATCGGTA
TACGTTGAATTTTGCCTCCTTGGGGGAAAGAAGCTACACCTCCCATTCTTTGTATGCTGGAGCTGAAATC
GGGTATCGTTATCACATGTCAGAAAATACATGGGTGGAACCACAGATGGAACTGGTTTATGGTTCGGTAT
CAGGAAAGTCATTTAACTGGAAAGACCAGGGAATGCAACTGAGTATGAAAGACAAAGACTATCACCCACT
AATTGGTCGAACAGGTGTGGATGTAGGTAGAGCGTTCTCTGGAGATACCTGGAAAGTAACAGTACGTGCA
GGACTGGGTTACCAGTTCGATTTGCTGGCAAATGGAGAAACTGTTTTACAGGATGCTTCTGGTAAAAAAC
ACTTCAAAGGTGAAAAAGACAGCAGGATGCTAATGAACGTGGGGACGAATGTGGAAGTTAAAGACAATAT
GCGTTTTGGTCTGGAGTTGGAGAAGTCGGCGTTTGGGAGATATAACATAGACAACTCTATAAATGCTAAC
TTCCGTTATTATTTCTGAAAGCTTTCTAGAACAAAAACTCATCTCAGAAGAGGATCTGAATAGCGCCGTC
GACCATCATCATCATCATCATTGAGTTTAAACGGTCTCCAGCTTGGCTGTTTTGGCGGATGAGAGAAGAT
TTTCAGCCTGATACAGATTAAATCAGAACGCAGAAGCGGTCTGATAAAACAGAATTTGCCTGGCGGCAGT
AGCGCGGTGGTCCCACCTGACCCCATGCCGAACTCAGAAGTGAAACGCCGTAGCGCCGATGGTAGTGTGG
GGTCTCCCCATGCGAGAGTAGGGAACTGCCAGGCATCAAATAAAACGAAAGGCTCAGTCGAAAGACTGGG
CCTTTCGTTTTATCTGTTGTTTGTCGGTGAACGCTCTCCTGAGTAGGACAAATCCGCCGGGAGCGGATTT
GAACGTTGCGAAGCAACGGCCCGGAGGGTGGCGGGCAGGACGCCCGCCATAAACTGCCAGGCATCAAATT
AAGCAGAAGGCCATCCTGACGGATGGCCTTTTTGCGTTTCTACAAACTCTTTTGTTTATTTTTCTAAATA
CATTCAAATATGTATCCGCTCATGAGACAATAACCCTGATAAATGCTTCAATAATATTGAAAAAGGAAGA
GTATGAGTATTCAACATTTCCGTGTCGCCCTTATTCCCTTTTTTGCGGCATTTTGCCTTCCTGTTTTTGC
TCACCCAGAAACGCTGGTGAAAGTAAAAGATGCTGAAGATCAGTTGGGTGCACGAGTGGGTTACATCGAA
CTGGATCTCAACAGCGGTAAGATCCTTGAGAGTTTTCGCCCCGAAGAACGTTTTCCAATGATGAGCACTT
TTAAAGTTCTGCTATGTGGCGCGGTATTATCCCGTGTTGACGCCGGGCAAGAGCAACTCGGTCGCCGCAT
ACACTATTCTCAGAATGACTTGGTTGAGTACTCACCAGTCACAGAAAAGCATCTTACGGATGGCATGACA
GTAAGAGAATTATGCAGTGCTGCCATAACCATGAGTGATAACACTGCGGCCAACTTACTTCTGACAACGA
TCGGAGGACCGAAGGAGCTAACCGCTTTTTTGCACAACATGGGGGATCATGTAACTCGCCTTGATCGTTG
GGAACCGGAGCTGAATGAAGCCATACCAAACGACGAGCGTGACACCACGATGCCTGTAGCAATGGCAACA
ACGTTGCGCAAACTATTAACTGGCGAACTACTTACTCTAGCTTCCCGGCAACAATTAATAGACTGGATGG
AGGCGGATAAAGTTGCAGGACCACTTCTGCGCTCGGCCCTTCCGGCTGGCTGGTTTATTGCTGATAAATC
TGGAGCCGGTGAGCGTGGGTCTCGCGGTATCATTGCAGCACTGGGGCCAGATGGTAAGCCCTCCCGTATC
GTAGTTATCTACACGACGGGGAGTCAGGCAACTATGGATGAACGAAATAGACAGATCGCTGAGATAGGTG
CCTCACTGATTAAGCATTGGTAACTGTCAGACCAAGTTTACTCATATATACTTTAGATTGATTTAAAACT
TCATTTTTAATTTAAAAGGATCTAGGTGAAGATCCTTTTTGATAATCTCATGACCAAAATCCCTTAACGT
GAGTTTTCGTTCCACTGAGCGTCAGACCCCGTAGAAAAGATCAAAGGATCTTCTTGAGATCCTTTTTTTC
TGCGCGTAATCTGCTGCTTGCAAACAAAAAAACCACCGCTACCAGCGGTGGTTTGTTTGCCGGATCAAGA
GCTACCAACTCTTTTTCCGAAGGTAACTGGCTTCAGCAGAGCGCAGATACCAAATACTGTCCTTCTAGTG
TAGCCGTAGTTAGGCCACCACTTCAAGAACTCTGTAGCACCGCCTACATACCTCGCTCTGCTAATCCTGT
TACCAGTGGCTGCTGCCAGTGGCGATAAGTCGTGTCTTACCGGGTTGGACTCAAGACGATAGTTACCGGA
TAAGGCGCAGCGGTCGGGCTGAACGGGGGGTTCGTGCACACAGCCCAGCTTGGAGCGAACGACCTACACC
GAACTGAGATACCTACAGCGTGAGCTATGAGAAAGCGCCACGCTTCCCGAAGGGAGAAAGGCGGACAGGT
ATCCGGTAAGCGGCAGGGTCGGAACAGGAGAGCGCACGAGGGAGCTTCCAGGGGGAAACGCCTGGTATCT
TTATAGTCCTGTCGGGTTTCGCCACCTCTGACTTGAGCGTCGATTTTTGTGATGCTCGTCAGGGGGGCGG
AGCCTATGGAAAAACGCCAGCAACGCGGCCTTTTTACGGTTCCTGGCCTTTTGCTGGCCTTTTGCTCACA
TGTTCTTTCCTGCGTTATCCCCTGATTCTGTGGATAACCGTATTACCGCCTTTGAGTGAGCTGATACCGC
TCGCCGCAGCCGAACGACCGAGCGCAGCGAGTCAGTGAGCGAGGAAGCGGAAGAGCGCCTGATGCGGTAT
TTTCTCCTTACGCATCTGTGCGGTATTTCACACCGCATATGGTGCACTCTCAGTACAATCTGCTCTGATG
CCGCATAGTTAAGCCAGTATACACTCCGCTATCGCTACGTGACTGGGTCATGGCTGCGCCCCGACACCCG
CCAACACCCGCTGACGCGCCCTGACGGGCTTGTCTGCTCCCGGCATCCGCTTACAGACAAGCTGTGACCG
TCTCCGGGAGCTGCATGTGTCAGAGGTTTTCACCGTCATCACCGAAACGCGCGAGGCAGCAGATCAATTC
GCGCGCGAAGGCGAAGCGGCATGCATAATGTGCCTGTCAAATGGACGAAGCAGGGATTCTGCAAACCCTA
TGCTACTCCGTCAAGCCGTCAATTGTCTGATTCGTTACCAATTATGACAACTTGACGGCTACATCATTCA
CTTTTTCTTCACAACCGGCACGGAACTCGCTCGGGCTGGCCCCGGTGCATTTTTTAAATACCCGCGAGAA
ATAGAGTTGATCGTCAAAACCAACATTGCGACCGACGGTGGCGATAGGCATCCGGGTGGTGCTCAAAAGC
AGCTTCGCCTGGCTGATACGTTGGTCCTCGCGCCAGCTTAAGACGCTAATCCCTAACTGCTGGCGGAAAA
GATGTGACAGACGCGACGGCGACAAGCAAACATGCTGTGCGACGCTGGCGATATCAAAATTGCTGTCTGC
CAGGTGATCGCTGATGTACTGACAAGCCTCGCGTACCCGATTATCCATCGGTGGATGGAGCGACTCGTTA
ATCGCTTCCATGCGCCGCAGTAACAATTGCTCAAGCAGATTTATCGCCAGCAGCTCCGAATAGCGCCCTT
CCCCTTGCCCGGCGTTAATGATTTGCCCAAACAGGTCGCTGAAATGCGGCTGGTGCGCTTCATCCGGGCG
AAAGAACCCCGTATTGGCAAATATTGACGGCCAGTTAAGCCATTCATGCCAGTAGGCGCGCGGACGAAAG
TAAACCCACTGGTGATACCATTCGCGAGCCTCCGGATGACGACCGTAGTGATGAATCTCTCCTGGCGGGA
ACAGCAAAATATCACCCGGTCGGCAAACAAATTCTCGTCCCTGATTTTTCACCACCCCCTGACCGCGAAT
GGTGAGATTGAGAATATAACCTTTCATTCCCAGCGGTCGGTCGATAAAAAAATCGAGATAACCGTTGGCC
TCAATCGGCGTTAAACCCGCCACCAGATGGGCATTAAACGAGTATCCCGGCAGCAGGGGATCATTTTGCG
CTTCAGCCATACTTTTCATACTCCCGCCATTCAGAG
