>Addgene plasmid #129732 | pTW5126 | depositor partial sequence | sequence record 249113 | primer sequence 5'ATGTGCTTTGGCAGGTTAAT-3
TTGGTGAGGCACATTAACTGTTAATGGAAAAGGGGTTAATAATGGAGGACTGAAAGTCGGTGATGGAACC
GTAATTCTGAATCAACGCCCTGATGATAATGGACACAAGCAAGCCTTTAGCTCTATTAACATTTCCAGTG
GTCGTGCAACAGTTATACTTTCAGATGCTAATCAAGTTAACCCAGATAAAATATCATGGGGATATAGAGG
CGGTACTCTTGATTTAAATGGAAATAATGTAAACTTTACTCGTCTTCAGGCTGCAGATTATGGTGCTATT
GTTTCTAACAATAACAAAAACAAATCTGAATTAACACTTAAATTACAAACACTAAATCATCATCATCATC
ATCATCATCATCATCTCGAGCAACCTTATATGTTTCATGGACAACTTAATGGTTATATGGATGTAAATAT
ACATCCACTCTCTGGTAAGGATGTGCTGACTCTTGATGGTTCTGTTAATCTGCCCGAAGGGGTGATAACG
AAAAAGTCAGGTACTCTGATATTTCAAGGGCATCCGGTGATTCATGCTGGAATGACAACCTCAGCCGGCC
AGAGTGATTGGGAAAATCGTCAGTTTACAATGGATAAACTGAGGCTTGATGCAGCAACATTCCATCTCTC
CAGAAATGCTCATATGCAGGGAGATATTAGTGCTGCCAACGGAAGCACCGTCATTCTGGGAAGTTCTCGG
GTCTTTACTGACAAGAATGACGGAACCGGTAATGCGGCATCTTCTGTTGAAGGGAGTTCCATTGCAACAA
CAGCTGGTGACCAAAGTTATTACAGCGGTAATGTGCTGCTGGAAAACCATTCGTCTCTAGAGGTCAGGNA
GAATTTTACTGGTGGTATTGAGGCTTATGACAGTTCTGTTAGTGTGACCTCTCANAATGCTATTTTTGAC
CATGTTGGTAGCTTTGTTAACAGTAGTCTGCTTCTCGAAAAAGGAGCAAAACTGACAGCACAGAGT
